>Addgene plasmid #82869 | pDONR223_MAPK7_p.D46N | addgene full sequence | sequence record 162423 | Addgene NGS Result
GGCAGTTCCCTACTCTCGCGTTAACGCTAGCATGGATGTTTTCCCAGTCACGACGTTGTAAAACGACGGC
CAGTCTTAAGCTCGGGCCCCAAATAATGATTTTATTTTGACTGATAGTGACCTGTTCGTTGCAACAAATT
GATGAGCAATGCTTTTTTATAATGCCAACTTTGTACAAAAAAGTTGGCACCATGGCCGAGCCTCTGAAGG
AGGAAGACGGCGAGGACGGCTCTGCGGAGCCCCCCGGGCCCGTGAAGGCCGAACCCGCCCACACCGCTGC
CTCTGTAGCGGCCAAGAACCTGGCCCTGCTTAAAGCCCGCTCCTTCAATGTGACCTTTGACGTGGGCGAC
GAGTACGAGATCATCGAGACCATAGGCAACGGGGCCTATGGAGTGGTGTCCTCCGCCCGCCGCCGCCTCA
CCGGCCAGCAGGTGGCCATCAAGAAGATCCCTAATGCTTTCGATGTGGTGACCAATGCCAAGCGGACCCT
CAGGGAGCTGAAGATCCTCAAGCACTTTAAACACGACAACATCATCGCCATCAAGGACATCCTGAGGCCC
ACCGTGCCCTATGGCGAATTCAAATCTGTCTACGTGGTCCTGGACCTGATGGAAAGCGACCTGCACCAGA
TCATCCACTCCTCACAGCCCCTCACACTGGAACACGTGCGCTACTTCCTGTACCAACTGCTGCGGGGCCT
GAAGTACATGCACTCGGCTCAGGTCATCCACCGTGACCTGAAGCCCTCCAACCTATTGGTGAATGAGAAC
TGTGAGCTCAAGATTGGTGACTTTGGTATGGCTCGTGGCCTGTGCACCTCGCCCGCTGAACATCAGTACT
TCATGACTGAGTATGTGGCCACGCGCTGGTACCGTGCGCCCGAGCTCATGCTCTCTTTGCATGAGTATAC
ACAGGCTATTGACCTCTGGTCTGTGGGCTGCATCTTTGGTGAGATGCTGGCCCGGCGCCAGCTCTTCCCA
GGCAAAAACTATGTACACCAGCTACAGCTCATCATGATGGTGCTGGGTACCCCATCACCAGCCGTGATTC
AGGCTGTGGGGGCTGAGAGGGTGCGGGCCTATATCCAGAGCTTGCCACCACGCCAGCCTGTGCCCTGGGA
GACAGTGTACCCAGGTGCCGACCGCCAGGCCCTATCACTGCTGGGTCGCATGCTGCGTTTTGAGCCCAGC
GCTCGCATCTCAGCAGCTGCTGCCCTTCGCCACCCTTTCCTGGCCAAGTACCATGATCCTGATGATGAGC
CTGACTGTGCCCCGCCCTTTGACTTTGCCTTTGACCGCGAAGCCCTCACTCGGGAGCGCATTAAGGAGGC
CATTGTGGCTGAAATTGAGGACTTCCATGCAAGGCGTGAGGGCATCCGCCAACAGATCCGCTTCCAGCCT
TCTCTACAGCCTGTGGCTAGTGAGCCTGGCTGTCCAGATGTTGAAATGCCCAGTCCCTGGGCTCCCAGTG
GGGACTGTGCCATGGAGTCTCCACCACCAGCCCCGCCACCATGCCCCGGCCCTGCACCTGACACCATTGA
TCTGACCCTGCAGCCACCTCCACCAGTCAGTGAGCCTGCCCCACCAAAGAAAGATGGTGCCATCTCAGAC
AATACTAAGGCTGCCCTTAAAGCTGCCCTGCTCAAGTCTTTGAGGAGCCGGCTCAGAGATGGCCCCAGCG
CACCCCTGGAGGCTCCTGAGCCTCGGAAGCCGGTGACAGCCCAGGAGCGCCAGCGGGAGCGGGAGGAGAA
GCGGCGGAGGCGGCAAGAACGAGCCAAGGAGCGGGAGAAACGGCGGCAGGAGCGGGAGCGAAAGGAACGG
GGGGCTGGGGCCTCTGGGGGCCCCTCCACTGACCCCTTGGCTGGACTAGTGCTCAGTGACAATGACAGAA
GCCTGTTGGAACGCTGGACTCGAATGGCCCGGCCCGCAGCCCCAGCCCTCACCTCTGTGCCGGCCCCTGC
CCCAGCGCCAACGCCAACCCCAACCCCAGTCCAACCTACCAGTCCTCCTCCTGGCCCTGTAGCCCAGCCC
ACTGGCCCGCAACCACAATCTGCGGGCTCTACCTCTGGCCCTGTACCCCAGCCTGCCTGCCCACCCCCTG
GCCCTGCACCCCACCCCACTGGCCCTCCTGGGCCCATCCCTGTCCCCGCGCCACCCCAGATTGCCACCTC
CACCAGCCTCCTGGCTGCCCAGTCACTTGTGCCACCCCCTGGGCTGCCTGGCTCCAGCACCCCAGGAGTT
TTGCCTTACTTCCCACCTGGCCTGCCGCCCCCAGACGCCGGGGGAGCCCCTCAGTCTTCCATGTCAGAGT
CACCTGATGTCAACCTTGTGACCCAGCAGCTATCTAAGTCACAGGTGGAGGACCCCCTGCCCCCTGTGTT
CTCAGGCACACCAAAGGGCAGTGGGGCTGGCTACGGTGTTGGCTTTGACCTGGAGGAATTCTTAAACCAG
TCTTTCGACATGGGCGTGGCTGATGGGCCACAGGATGGCCAGGCAGATTCAGCCTCTCTCTCAGCCTCCC
TGCTTGCTGACTGGCTCGAAGGCCATGGCATGAACCCTGCCGATATTGAGTCCCTGCAGCGTGAGATCCA
GATGGACTCCCCAATGCTGCTGGCTGACCTGCCTGACCTCCAGGACCCCTAGTTGCCAACTTTCTTGTAC
AAAGTTGGCATTATAAGAAAGCATTGCTTATCAATTTGTTGCAACGAACAGGTCACTATCAGTCAAAATA
AAATCATTATTTGCCATCCAGCTGATATCCCCTATAGTGAGTCGTATTACATGGTCATAGCTGTTTCCTG
GCAGCTCTGGCCCGTGTCTCAAAATCTCTGATGTTACATTGCACAAGATAAAAATATATCATCATGCCTC
CTCTAGACCAGCCAGGACAGAAATGCCTCGACTTCGCTGCTACCCAAGGTTGCCGGGTGACGCACACCGT
GGAAACGGATGAAGGCACGAACCCAGTGGACATAAGCCTGTTCGGTTCGTAAGCTGTAATGCAAGTAGCG
TATGCGCTCACGCAACTGGTCCAGAACCTTGACCGAACGCAGCGGTGGTAACGGCGCAGTGGCGGTTTTC
ATGGCTTGTTATGACTGTTTTTTTGGGGTACAGTCTATGCCTCGGGCATCCAAGCAGCAAGCGCGTTACG
CCGTGGGTCGATGTTTGATGTTATGGAGCAGCAACGATGTTACGCAGCAGGGCAGTCGCCCTAAAACAAA
GTTAAACATTATGAGGGAAGCGGTGATCGCCGAAGTATCGACTCAACTATCAGAGGTAGTTGGCGTCATC
GAGCGCCATCTCGAACCGACGTTGCTGGCCGTACATTTGTACGGCTCCGCAGTGGATGGCGGCCTGAAGC
CACACAGTGATATTGATTTGCTGGTTACGGTGACCGTAAGGCTTGATGAAACAACGCGGCGAGCTTTGAT
CAACGACCTTTTGGAAACTTCGGCTTCCCCTGGAGAGAGCGAGATTCTCCGCGCTGTAGAAGTCACCATT
GTTGTGCACGACGACATCATTCCGTGGCGTTATCCAGCTAAGCGCGAACTGCAATTTGGAGAATGGCAGC
GCAATGACATTCTTGCAGGTATCTTCGAGCCAGCCACGATCGACATTGATCTGGCTATCTTGCTGACAAA
AGCAAGAGAACATAGCGTTGCCTTGGTAGGTCCAGCGGCGGAGGAACTCTTTGATCCGGTTCCTGAACAG
GATCTATTTGAGGCGCTAAATGAAACCTTAACGCTATGGAACTCGCCGCCCGACTGGGCTGGCGATGAGC
GAAATGTAGTGCTTACGTTGTCCCGCATTTGGTACAGCGCAGTAACCGGCAAAATCGCGCCGAAGGATGT
CGCTGCCGACTGGGCAATGGAGCGCCTGCCGGCCCAGTATCAGCCCGTCATACTTGAAGCTAGACAGGCT
TATCTTGGACAAGAAGAAGATCGCTTGGCCTCGCGCGCAGATCAGTTGGAAGAATTTGTCCACTACGTGA
AAGGCGAGATCACCAAGGTAGTCGGCAAATAACCCTCGAGCCACCCATGACCAAAATCCCTTAACGTGAG
TTACGCGTCGTTCCACTGAGCGTCAGACCCCGTAGAAAAGATCAAAGGATCTTCTTGAGATCCTTTTTTT
CTGCGCGTAATCTGCTGCTTGCAAACAAAAAAACCACCGCTACCAGCGGTGGTTTGTTTGCCGGATCAAG
AGCTACCAACTCTTTTTCCGAAGGTAACTGGCTTCAGCAGAGCGCAGATACCAAATACTGTTCTTCTAGT
GTAGCCGTAGTTAGGCCACCACTTCAAGAACTCTGTAGCACCGCCTACATACCTCGCTCTGCTAATCCTG
TTACCAGTGGCTGCTGCCAGTGGCGATAAGTCGTGTCTTACCGGGTTGGACTCAAGACGATAGTTACCGG
ATAAGGCGCAGCGGTCGGGCTGAACGGGGGGTTCGTGCACACAGCCCAGCTTGGAGCGAACGACCTACAC
CGAACTGAGATACCTACAGCGTGAGCTATGAGAAAGCGCCACGCTTCCCGAAGGGAGAAAGGCGGACAGG
TATCCGGTAAGCGGCAGGGTCGGAACAGGAGAGCGCACGAGGGAGCTTCCAGGGGGAAACGCCTGGTATC
TTTATAGTCCTGTCGGGTTTCGCCACCTCTGACTTGAGCGTCGATTTTTGTGATGCTCGTCAGGGGGGCG
GAGCCTATGGAAAAACGCCAGCAACGCGGCCTTTTTACGGTTCCTGGCCTTTTGCTGGCCTTTTGCTCAC
ATGTTCTTTCCTGCGTTATCCCCTGATTCTGTGGATAACCGTATTACCGCCTTTGAGTGAGCTGATACCG
CTCGCCGCAGCCGAACGACCGAGCGCAGCGAGTCAGTGAGCGAGGAAGCGGAAGAGCGCCCAATACGCAA
ACCGCCTCTCCCCGCGCGTTGGCCGATTCATTAATGCAGCTGGCACGACAGGTTTCCCGACTGGAAAGCG
GGCAGTGAGCGCAACGCAATTAATACGCGTACCGCTAGCCAGGAAGAGTTTGTAGAAACGCAAAAAGGCC
ATCCGTCAGGATGGCCTTCTGCTTAGTTTGATGCCTGGCAGTTTATGGCGGGCGTCCTGCCCGCCACCCT
CCGGGCCGTTGCTTCACAACGTTCAAATCCGCTCCCGGCGGATTTGTCCTACTCAGGAGAGCGTTCACCG
ACAAACAACAGATAAAACGAAAGGCCCAGTCTTCCGACTGAGCCTTTCGTTTTATTTGATGCCT
Features (pLannotate 1.2.2; 12 found; start..end, strand, type, name):
     38..74      -  CDS            lacZα (fragment): LacZα fragment of β-galactosidase; lacZ fragment
     91..186     +  protein_bind   attL3: mutant version of attL; recombination site for the Gateway® LR reaction LR Clonase™
    192..2639    +  CDS            MAPK7: MK07_HUMAN - Also known as BMK1, ERK5, PRKM7. Experimental evidence at protein level: Swiss-Prot protein existence level 1. Plays a role in various cellular processes such as proliferation, differentiation and cell survival. The upstream activator of MAPK7 is the MAPK kinase MAP2K5. Upon activation, it translocates to the nucleus and phosphorylates various downstream targets including MEF2C. EGF activates MAPK7 through a Ras-independent and MAP2K5-dependent pathway. May have a role in muscle cell differentiation. May be important for endothelial function and maintenance of blood vessel integri
   2647..2742    -  protein_bind   attL3: mutant version of attL; recombination site for the Gateway® LR reaction LR Clonase™
   2761..2779    -  promoter       T7 promoter: promoter for bacteriophage T7 RNA polymerase
   2969..2992    +  promoter       Pc promoter (fragment): intI1 (promoter lies within the coding sequence); class 1 integron promoter
   3168..3224    +  CDS            GmR (fragment): gentamycin acetyltransferase; aacC1; confers resistance to gentamycin
   3231..4022    +  CDS            SmR: aminoglycoside adenylyltransferase (Murphy, 1985); aadA; confers resistance to spectinomycin and streptomycin
   4115..4703    +  rep_origin     ori: high-copy-number ColE1/pMB1/pBR322/pUC origin of replication
   4886..4978    +  CDS            lacI (fragment): lac repressor; lacI; The lac repressor binds to the lac operator to inhibit transcription in E. coli. This inhibition can be relieved by adding lactose or isopropyl-β-D-thiogalactopyranoside (IPTG).
   5033..5060    -  terminator     rrnB T2 terminator: transcription terminator T2 from the E. coli rrnB gene
   5192..5235    +  terminator     rrnB T1 terminator: Escherichia coli rrnB; transcription terminator T1 from the E. coli rrnB gene
