[The description below was written by a language model from this plasmid's Addgene catalogue record and pLannotate feature annotations shown in this document.]
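Description:
pDONR223_MAPK7_p.D46N is a Gateway entry clone built in the pDONR223 backbone and carrying a mutant human MAPK7 open reading frame. It is a bacterial shuttle and storage plasmid rather than an expression vector. It is maintained in E. coli at high copy through a ColE1/pUC-type origin and selected with spectinomycin via the aadA (SmR) aminoglycoside adenylyltransferase gene. That gene sits downstream of a fragment of the class 1 integron Pc promoter and a remnant of a gentamicin resistance gene. The annotated 5,244 nt sequence also shows rrnB T1 and T2 terminators, which insulate the cloning region from read-through transcription, along with small lacZα and lacI fragments that are backbone remnants.

The insert is the coding sequence of MAPK7 (also called ERK5 or BMK1), a MAP kinase activated by MAP2K5 that moves to the nucleus and phosphorylates targets such as MEF2C. This clone carries the D46N substitution. The ORF is flanked on both sides by attL recombination sites (the annotation software labels both as attL3). These sites allow LR Clonase-mediated transfer into any compatible attR destination vector. The clone is in "closed" format, meaning a stop codon directly follows the ORF, so C-terminal fusions from a destination vector would not be translated. The record lists no promoter for the insert. The only one nearby is a T7 promoter just outside the downstream att site, oriented toward the insert on the opposite strand.

The plasmid belongs to the Target Accelerator Plasmid Collection, and the associated publication concerns high-throughput phenotyping of somatic mutations found in lung cancer. Its typical use is as a source clone for moving the mutant allele into expression vectors for functional comparison.
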