Addgene plasmid #82869: pDONR223_MAPK7_p.D46N
Purpose: Gateway Donor vector containing MAPK7, part of the Target Accelerator Plasmid Collection.
Depositing lab: Jesse Boehm & Matthew Meyerson & David Root. Depositing organization: Broad Institute. Publication: High-throughput Phenotyping of Lung Cancer Somatic Mutations. Berger AH, Brooks AN, Wu X, Shrestha Y, Chouinard C, Piccioni F, Bagul M, Kamburov A, Imielinski M, Hogstrom L, Zhu C, Yang X, Pantel S, Sakai R, Watson J, Kaplan N, Campbell JD, Singh S, Root DE, Narayan R, Natoli T, Lahr DL, Tirosh I, Tamayo P, Getz G, Wong B, Doench J, Subramanian A, Golub TR, Meyerson M, Boehm JS. Cancer Cell. 2016 Aug 8;30(2):214-28. doi: 10.1016/j.ccell.2016.06.022. Epub 2016 Jul 28. PubMed 27478040.
Backbone
  Vector backbone: pDONR223
  Backbone manufacturer: Invitrogen
  Vector type: Gateway Entry vector
Growth in bacteria
  Bacterial resistance: Spectinomycin, 50 μg/mL
  Growth temperature: 37°C
  Growth strain: DH5alpha
  Copy number: High Copy
Gene/Insert
  Gene/Insert name: MAPK7
  Species: H. sapiens (human)
  Mutation: D46N
  GenBank ID: NM_139033
  Entrez Gene: MAPK7 (a.k.a. BMK1, ERK4, ERK5, PRKM7)
  Promoter: None
  Cloning method: Gateway Cloning
  Sequencing primers: 5′ M13pUC-fwd; 3′ M13-Rev
Terms and licenses: Academic/Nonprofit Terms; Industry Terms: Not Available to Industry
Depositor comments: CLOSED (stop codon immediately follows insert)
How to cite: pDONR223_MAPK7_p.D46N was a gift from Jesse Boehm & Matthew Meyerson & David Root (Addgene plasmid # 82869 ; http://n2t.net/addgene:82869 ; RRID:Addgene_82869)
