>Addgene plasmid #82869 | pDONR223_MAPK7_p.D46N | depositor partial sequence | sequence record 157595 | Insert sequence
ATGGCCGAGCCTCTGAAGGAGGAAGACGGCGAGGACGGCTCTGCGGAGCCCCCCGGGCCCGTGAAGGCCG
AACCCGCCCACACCGCTGCCTCTGTAGCGGCCAAGAACCTGGCCCTGCTTAAAGCCCGCTCCTTCAATGT
GACCTTTGACGTGGGCGACGAGTACGAGATCATCGAGACCATAGGCAACGGGGCCTATGGAGTGGTGTCC
TCCGCCCGCCGCCGCCTCACCGGCCAGCAGGTGGCCATCAAGAAGATCCCTAATGCTTTCGATGTGGTGA
CCAATGCCAAGCGGACCCTCAGGGAGCTGAAGATCCTCAAGCACTTTAAACACGACAACATCATCGCCAT
CAAGGACATCCTGAGGCCCACCGTGCCCTATGGCGAATTCAAATCTGTCTACGTGGTCCTGGACCTGATG
GAAAGCGACCTGCACCAGATCATCCACTCCTCACAGCCCCTCACACTGGAACACGTGCGCTACTTCCTGT
ACCAACTGCTGCGGGGCCTGAAGTACATGCACTCGGCTCAGGTCATCCACCGTGACCTGAAGCCCTCCAA
CCTATTGGTGAATGAGAACTGTGAGCTCAAGATTGGTGACTTTGGTATGGCTCGTGGCCTGTGCACCTCG
CCCGCTGAACATCAGTACTTCATGACTGAGTATGTGGCCACGCGCTGGTACCGTGCGCCCGAGCTCATGC
TCTCTTTGCATGAGTATACACAGGCTATTGACCTCTGGTCTGTGGGCTGCATCTTTGGTGAGATGCTGGC
CCGGCGCCAGCTCTTCCCAGGCAAAAACTATGTACACCAGCTACAGCTCATCATGATGGTGCTGGGTACC
CCATCACCAGCCGTGATTCAGGCTGTGGGGGCTGAGAGGGTGCGGGCCTATATCCAGAGCTTGCCACCAC
GCCAGCCTGTGCCCTGGGAGACAGTGTACCCAGGTGCCGACCGCCAGGCCCTATCACTGCTGGGTCGCAT
GCTGCGTTTTGAGCCCAGCGCTCGCATCTCAGCAGCTGCTGCCCTTCGCCACCCTTTCCTGGCCAAGTAC
CATGATCCTGATGATGAGCCTGACTGTGCCCCGCCCTTTGACTTTGCCTTTGACCGCGAAGCCCTCACTC
GGGAGCGCATTAAGGAGGCCATTGTGGCTGAAATTGAGGACTTCCATGCAAGGCGTGAGGGCATCCGCCA
ACAGATCCGCTTCCAGCCTTCTCTACAGCCTGTGGCTAGTGAGCCTGGCTGTCCAGATGTTGAAATGCCC
AGTCCCTGGGCTCCCAGTGGGGACTGTGCCATGGAGTCTCCACCACCAGCCCCGCCACCATGCCCCGGCC
CTGCACCTGACACCATTGATCTGACCCTGCAGCCACCTCCACCAGTCAGTGAGCCTGCCCCACCAAAGAA
AGATGGTGCCATCTCAGACAATACTAAGGCTGCCCTTAAAGCTGCCCTGCTCAAGTCTTTGAGGAGCCGG
CTCAGAGATGGCCCCAGCGCACCCCTGGAGGCTCCTGAGCCTCGGAAGCCGGTGACAGCCCAGGAGCGCC
AGCGGGAGCGGGAGGAGAAGCGGCGGAGGCGGCAAGAACGAGCCAAGGAGCGGGAGAAACGGCGGCAGGA
GCGGGAGCGAAAGGAACGGGGGGCTGGGGCCTCTGGGGGCCCCTCCACTGACCCCTTGGCTGGACTAGTG
CTCAGTGACAATGACAGAAGCCTGTTGGAACGCTGGACTCGAATGGCCCGGCCCGCAGCCCCAGCCCTCA
CCTCTGTGCCGGCCCCTGCCCCAGCGCCAACGCCAACCCCAACCCCAGTCCAACCTACCAGTCCTCCTCC
TGGCCCTGTAGCCCAGCCCACTGGCCCGCAACCACAATCTGCGGGCTCTACCTCTGGCCCTGTACCCCAG
CCTGCCTGCCCACCCCCTGGCCCTGCACCCCACCCCACTGGCCCTCCTGGGCCCATCCCTGTCCCCGCGC
CACCCCAGATTGCCACCTCCACCAGCCTCCTGGCTGCCCAGTCACTTGTGCCACCCCCTGGGCTGCCTGG
CTCCAGCACCCCAGGAGTTTTGCCTTACTTCCCACCTGGCCTGCCGCCCCCAGACGCCGGGGGAGCCCCT
CAGTCTTCCATGTCAGAGTCACCTGATGTCAACCTTGTGACCCAGCAGCTATCTAAGTCACAGGTGGAGG
ACCCCCTGCCCCCTGTGTTCTCAGGCACACCAAAGGGCAGTGGGGCTGGCTACGGTGTTGGCTTTGACCT
GGAGGAATTCTTAAACCAGTCTTTCGACATGGGCGTGGCTGATGGGCCACAGGATGGCCAGGCAGATTCA
GCCTCTCTCTCAGCCTCCCTGCTTGCTGACTGGCTCGAAGGCCATGGCATGAACCCTGCCGATATTGAGT
CCCTGCAGCGTGAGATCCAGATGGACTCCCCAATGCTGCTGGCTGACCTGCCTGACCTCCAGGACCCCTG
A
